Addgene plasmid #196612: pROS_phleo-Tps1/Gsy2
Purpose: Encoding guide RNAs for the knock out of TPS1 and GSY2 genes
Depositing lab: Matthias Heinemann. Depositing organization: University of Groningen. Publication: Temporal segregation of biosynthetic processes is responsible for metabolic oscillations during the budding yeast cell cycle. Takhaveev V, Ozsezen S, Smith EN, Zylstra A, Chaillet ML, Chen H, Papagiannakis A, Milias-Argeitis A, Heinemann M. Nat Metab. 2023 Feb;5(2):294-313. doi: 10.1038/s42255-023-00741-x. Epub 2023 Feb 27. PubMed 36849832.
Backbone
  Vector backbone: pROS13
  Modifications to backbone: The kanMX cassette in pROS13 was replaced by the pAgTEF1-ble-tAgTEF1 cassette from pUG66 conveying phleomycin resistance.
  Vector type: Yeast Expression
  Selectable markers: Phleomycin
Growth in bacteria
  Bacterial resistance: Ampicillin, 100 μg/mL
  Growth temperature: 37°C
  Growth strain: DH5alpha
  Copy number: High Copy
Gene/Insert
  Cloning method: Gibson Cloning
  Sequencing primers: 5′ CACCTTTCGAGAGGACGATG; 3′ GCTGGCCTTTTGCTCACATG
Terms and licenses: Academic/Nonprofit Terms; Industry Terms: Not Available to Industry
Depositor comments: Cloning details are in the Methods section and Supplementary Table 2 of the paper.
How to cite: pROS_phleo-Tps1/Gsy2 was a gift from Matthias Heinemann (Addgene plasmid # 196612 ; http://n2t.net/addgene:196612 ; RRID:Addgene_196612)
