[The description below was written by a language model from this plasmid's Addgene catalogue record and pLannotate feature annotations shown in this document.]
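Description:
pROS_phleo-Tps1/Gsy2 is a 5.3 kb yeast–E. coli shuttle plasmid that delivers two CRISPR guide RNAs to Saccharomyces cerevisiae for knocking out the TPS1 and GSY2 genes. It derives from pROS13, with the original kanMX marker replaced by the pAgTEF1-ble-tAgTEF1 cassette from pUG66. In this cassette the Ashbya gossypii TEF promoter and terminator drive a bleomycin-family binding protein, so yeast transformants are selected on phleomycin. In bacteria the plasmid is maintained at high copy through a ColE1/pUC-type origin and selected with ampicillin via the β-lactamase gene. In yeast it replicates episomally from the 2μ origin.

The payload consists of two guide RNA expression units arranged as mirror images on either side of the 2μ origin. Each unit has an SNR52 promoter, an RNA polymerase III promoter from a yeast small nucleolar RNA gene. Between this promoter and the Streptococcus pyogenes Cas9 gRNA scaffold lies a gap of about 20 nt, unannotated in the feature table, which would accommodate the target-specific spacer. The scaffold is followed by a SUP4 tRNA terminator and a short CYC1 terminator fragment. The two units point inward toward the 2μ origin, so one plasmid can express both guides at once. The table does not indicate which unit carries the TPS1 guide and which the GSY2 guide.

No Cas9 coding sequence is annotated, so the nuclease must be supplied separately, for example by the host strain. The record does not state how Cas9 is provided or whether repair templates are used to complete the deletions. It lists Gibson assembly as the cloning method.
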