Features (pLannotate 1.2.2; 15 found; start..end, strand, type, name):
    522..1110    -  rep_origin     ori: high-copy-number ColE1/pMB1/pBR322/pUC origin of replication
   1281..2141    -  CDS            AmpR: β-lactamase; bla; confers resistance to ampicillin, carbenicillin, and related antibiotics
   2142..2246    -  promoter       AmpR promoter: bla
   2393..2590    -  terminator     TEF terminator: Ashbya gossypii TEF terminator
   2599..2976    -  CDS            ble: BLE_KLEPN - Experimental evidence at protein level: Swiss-Prot protein existence level 1. Binding protein with a strong affinity to the bleomycin family of antibiotics. Binds to CL990; an antimitotic-antibiotic compound. From Klebsiella pneumoniae.
   2983..3326    -  promoter       TEF promoter: Ashbya gossypii TEF promoter
   3481..3749    +  promoter       SNR52 promoter: promoter for the S. cerevisiae small nucleolar RNA gene SNR52
   3770..3844    +  misc_RNA       gRNA scaffold: guide RNA scaffold for the Streptococcus pyogenes CRISPR/Cas9 system
   3849..3868    +  terminator     SUP4 terminator: transcription terminator for the S. cerevisiae SUP4 tRNA gene
   3874..3913    +  terminator     CYC1 terminator (fragment): S. cerevisiae CYC1; transcription terminator for CYC1
   3914..5074    +  rep_origin     2μ ori: yeast 2μ plasmid origin of replication
   5075..5114    -  terminator     CYC1 terminator (fragment): S. cerevisiae CYC1; transcription terminator for CYC1
   5120..5139    -  terminator     SUP4 terminator: transcription terminator for the S. cerevisiae SUP4 tRNA gene
   5144..5218    -  misc_RNA       gRNA scaffold: guide RNA scaffold for the Streptococcus pyogenes CRISPR/Cas9 system
   5239..218     -  promoter       SNR52 promoter (across the origin): promoter for the S. cerevisiae small nucleolar RNA gene SNR52
>Addgene plasmid #196612 | pROS_phleo-Tps1/Gsy2 | addgene full sequence | sequence record 387444 | Addgene NGS Result
CAACTTTCACTTCTACAGCGTTTGACCAAAATCTTTTGAACAGAACATTGTAGGGTGTGAAAAAATGCGC
ACCTTTACCGCTAGCCCAAGAGGGCACTACAAAATCTAGAGTTGTACTTCAAACGTACATGTAATCACCT
TGTATATACTCGAAAGAAAACATCAAGTTTCTGTATAAATATGAGTGAAAGCATAATCATACATTATCTT
TTCAAAGAAGCTCCAGCTTTTGTTCCCTTTAGTGAGGGTATTCACGTAGACGGATAGGTATAGCCAGACA
TCAGCAGCATACTTCGGGAACCGTAGGCTCTAGAGAGAGGCGGTTTGCGTATTGGGCGCTCTTCCGCTTC
CTCGCTCACTGACTCGCTGCGCTCGGTCGTTCGGCTGCGGCGAGCGGTATCAGCTCACTCAAAGGCGGTA
ATACGGTTATCCACAGAATCAGGGGATAACGCAGGAAAGAACATGTGAGCAAAAGGCCAGCAAAAGGCCA
GGAACCGTAAAAAGGCCGCGTTGCTGGCGTTTTTCCATAGGCTCCGCCCCCCTGACGAGCATCACAAAAA
TCGACGCTCAAGTCAGAGGTGGCGAAACCCGACAGGACTATAAAGATACCAGGCGTTTCCCCCTGGAAGC
TCCCTCGTGCGCTCTCCTGTTCCGACCCTGCCGCTTACCGGATACCTGTCCGCCTTTCTCCCTTCGGGAA
GCGTGGCGCTTTCTCATAGCTCACGCTGTAGGTATCTCAGTTCGGTGTAGGTCGTTCGCTCCAAGCTGGG
CTGTGTGCACGAACCCCCCGTTCAGCCCGACCGCTGCGCCTTATCCGGTAACTATCGTCTTGAGTCCAAC
CCGGTAAGACACGACTTATCGCCACTGGCAGCAGCCACTGGTAACAGGATTAGCAGAGCGAGGTATGTAG
GCGGTGCTACAGAGTTCTTGAAGTGGTGGCCTAACTACGGCTACACTAGAAGGACAGTATTTGGTATCTG
CGCTCTGCTGAAGCCAGTTACCTTCGGAAAAAGAGTTGGTAGCTCTTGATCCGGCAAACAAACCACCGCT
GGTAGCGGTGGTTTTTTTGTTTGCAAGCAGCAGATTACGCGCAGAAAAAAAGGATCTCAAGAAGATCCTT
TGATCTTTTCTACGGGGTCTGACGCTCAGTGGAACGAAAACTCACGTTAAGGGATTTTGGTCATGAGATT
ATCAAAAAGGATCTTCACCTAGATCCTTTTAAATTAAAAATGAAGTTTTAAATCAATCTAAAGTATATAT
GAGTAAACTTGGTCTGACAGTTACCAATGCTTAATCAGTGAGGCACCTATCTCAGCGATCTGTCTATTTC
GTTCATCCATAGTTGCCTGACTCCCCGTCGTGTAGATAACTACGATACGGGAGGGCTTACCATCTGGCCC
CAGTGCTGCAATGATACCGCGAGACCCACGCTCACCGGCTCCAGATTTATCAGCAATAAACCAGCCAGCC
GGAAGGGCCGAGCGCAGAAGTGGTCCTGCAACTTTATCCGCCTCCATCCAGTCTATTAATTGTTGCCGGG
AAGCTAGAGTAAGTAGTTCGCCAGTTAATAGTTTGCGCAACGTTGTTGCCATTGCTACAGGCATCGTGGT
GTCACGCTCGTCGTTTGGTATGGCTTCATTCAGCTCCGGTTCCCAACGATCAAGGCGAGTTACATGATCC
CCCATGTTGTGCAAAAAAGCGGTTAGCTCCTTCGGTCCTCCGATCGTTGTCAGAAGTAAGTTGGCCGCAG
TGTTATCACTCATGGTTATGGCAGCACTGCATAATTCTCTTACTGTCATGCCATCCGTAAGATGCTTTTC
TGTGACTGGTGAGTACTCAACCAAGTCATTCTGAGAATAGTGTATGCGGCGACCGAGTTGCTCTTGCCCG
GCGTCAATACGGGATAATACCGCGCCACATAGCAGAACTTTAAAAGTGCTCATCATTGGAAAACGTTCTT
CGGGGCGAAAACTCTCAAGGATCTTACCGCTGTTGAGATCCAGTTCGATGTAACCCACTCGTGCACCCAA
CTGATCTTCAGCATCTTTTACTTTCACCAGCGTTTCTGGGTGAGCAAAAACAGGAAGGCAAAATGCCGCA
AAAAAGGGAATAAGGGCGACACGGAAATGTTGAATACTCATACTCTTCCTTTTTCAATATTATTGAAGCA
TTTATCAGGGTTATTGTCTCATGAGCGGATACATATTTGAATGTATTTAGAAAAATAAACAAATAGGGGT
TCCGCGCACTCGAGACTATATGTGAAGGCATGGCTATGGCACGGCAGACATTCCGCCAGATCATCAATAG
GCACCTTCGTACGCTGCAGGATTAAGGGTTCTCGAGAGCTCGTTTTCGACACTGGATGGCGGCGTTAGTA
TCGAATCGACAGCAGTATAGCGACCAGCATTCACATACGATTGACGCATGATATTACTTTCTGCGCACTT
AACTTCGCATCTGGGCAGATGATGTCGAGGCGAAAAAAAATATAAATCACGCTAACATTTGATTAAAATA
GAACAACTACAATATAAAAAAACTATACAAATGACAAGTTCTTGAAAACAAGAATCTTTTTATTGTCAGT
ACTGATCATGAGATGCCTGCAAGCAATTCGTTCTGTATCAGGCGCAGGAGCGTCCCGTCCGGGTCGACCA
AAGCGGCCATCGTGCCTCCCCACTCCTGCAGTTCGGGGGCATGGATGCGCGGATAGCCGCTGCTGGTTTC
CTGGATGCCGACGGATTTGCACTGCCGGTAGAACTCCGCGAGGTCGTCCAGCCTCAGGCAGCAGCTGAAC
CAACTCGCGAGGGGATCGAGCCCGGGGTGGGCGAAGAACTCCAGCATGAGATCCCCGCGCTGGAGGATCA
TCCAGCCGGCGTCCCGGAAAACGATTCCGAAGCCCAACCTTTCATAGAAGGCGGCGGTGGGATCGAAATC
TCGTGATGGCAGGTTGGGCGTCGCTTGGTCGGTCATACCCATGGTTGTTTATGTTCGGATGTGATGTGAG
AACTGTATCCTAGCAAGATTTTAAAAGGAAGTATATGAAAGAAGAACCTCAGTGGCAAATCCTAACCTTT
TATATTTCTCTACAGGGGCGCGGCGTGGGGACAATTCAACGCGTCTGTGAGGGGAGCGTTTCCCTGCTCG
CAGGTCTGCAGCGAGGAGCCGTAATTTTTGCTTCGCGCCGTGCGGCCATCAAAATGTATGGATGCAAATG
ATTATACATGGGGATGTATGGGCTAAATGTACGGGCGACAGTCACATCATGCCCCTGAGCTGCGCACGTC
AAGACTGTCAAGGAGGGTATTCTGGGCCTCCATGTCGCTGGCCGGGTGACCCGGCGGGGACGAGGCAAGC
TAAACAGATCTCTAGACCTATGGCCTATGCCACCTTTCGAGAGGACGATGCCCGTGTCTAAATGATTCGA
CCAGCCTAAGAATGTTCAACCCCTCACTAAAGGGAACAAAAGCTGGAGCTTCTTTGAAAAGATAATGTAT
GATTATGCTTTCACTCATATTTATACAGAAACTTGATGTTTTCTTTCGAGTATATACAAGGTGATTACAT
GTACGTTTGAAGTACAACTCTAGATTTTGTAGTGCCCTCTTGGGCTAGCGGTAAAGGTGCGCATTTTTTC
ACACCCTACAATGTTCTGTTCAAAAGATTTTGGTCAAACGCTGTAGAAGTGAAAGTTGGTGCGCATGTTT
CGGCGTTCGAAACTTCTCCGCAGTGAAAGATAAATGATCAATTTGTAAAAAAGACAAGAGTTTTAGAGCT
AGAAATAGCAAGTTAAAATAAGGCTAGTCCGTTATCAACTTGAAAAAGTGGCACCGAGTCGGTGGTGCTT
TTTTTGTTTTTTATGTCTTCGAGTCATGTAATTAGTTATGTCACGCTTACGTTCACGCCCTCCACGCATT
TAAGCATAAACACGCACTATGCCGTTCTTCTCATGTATATATATATACAGGCAACACGCAGATATAGGTG
CGACGTGAACAGTGAGCTGTATGTGCGCAGCTCGCGTTGCATTTTCGGAAGCGCTCGTTTTCGGAAACGC
TTTGAAGTTCCTATTCCGAAGTTCCTATTCTGTAGAAAGTATAGGAACCTCAGAGCGCTTTTGAAAACCA
AAAGCGCTCTGAAGACGCACTTTCAAAAAACCAAAAACGCACCGGACTGTAACGAGCTACTAAAATATTG
CGAATACCGCTTCCACAAACATTGCTCAAAAGTATCTCTTTGCTATATATCTCTGTGCTATATCCCTATA
TAACCTACCCATCCACCTTTCGCTCCTTGAACTTGCATCTAAACTCGACCTCTACATTTTTTATGTTTAT
CTCTAGTATTACTCTTTAGACAAAAAAATTGTAGTAAGAACTATTCATAGAGTGAATCGAAAACAATACG
AAAATGTAAACATTTCCTATACGTAGTATATAGAGACAAAATAGAAGAAACCGTTCATAATTTTCTGACC
AATGAAGAATCATCAACGCTATCACTTTCTGTTCACAAAGTATGCGCAATCCACATCGGTATAGAATATA
ATCGGGGATGCCTTTATCTTGAAAAAATGCACCCGCAGCTTCGCTAGTAATCAGTAAACGCGGGAAGTGG
AGTCAGGCTTTTTTTATGGAAGAGAAAATAGACACCAAAGTAGCCTTCTTCTAACCTTAACGGACCTACA
GTGCAAAAAGTTATCAAGAGACTGCATTATAGAGCGCACAAAGGAGAAAAAAAGTAATCTAAGATGCTTT
GTTAGAAAAATAGCGCTCTCGGGATGCATTTTTGTAGAACAAAAAAGAAGTATAGATTCTTTGTTGGTAA
AATAGCGCTCTCGCGTTGCATTTCTGTTCTGTAAAAATGCAGCTCAGATTCTTTGTTTGAAAAATTAGCG
CTCTCGCGTTGCATTTTTGTTTTACAAAAATGAAGCACAGATTCTTCGTTGGTAAAATAGCGCTTTCGCG
TTGCATTTCTGTTCTGTAAAAATGCAGCTCAGATTCTTTGTTTGAAAAATTAGCGCTCTCGCGTTGCATT
TTTGTTCTACAAAATGAAGCACAGATGCTTCGTTGGAGGGCGTGAACGTAAGCGTGACATAACTAATTAC
ATGACTCGAAGACATAAAAAACAAAAAAAGCACCACCGACTCGGTGCCACTTTTTCAAGTTGATAACGGA
CTAGCCTTATTTTAACTTGCTATTTCTAGCTCTAAAACTGAATGGTGCTATTATTGTAGATCATTTATCT
TTTCACTGCGGAGAAGTTTCGAACGCCGAAACATGCGCAC
